>Addgene plasmid #78042 | TSSK3 gRNA (BRDN0001162469) | addgene full sequence | sequence record 188884 | Addgene Assembled Sequence
CCCGGGTGCAAAGATGGATAAAGTTTTAAACAGAGAGGAATCTTTGCAGCTAATGGACCTTCTAGGTCTT
GAAAGGAGTGGGAATTGGCTCCGGTGCCCGTCAGTGGGCAGAGCGCACATCGCCCACAGTCCCCGAGAAG
TTGGGGGGAGGGGTCGGCAATTGATCCGGTGCCTAGAGAAGGTGGCGCGGGGTAAACTGGGAAAGTGATG
TCGTGTACTGGCTCCGCCTTTTTCCCGAGGGTGGGGGAGAACCGTATATAAGTGCAGTAGTCGCCGTGAA
CGTTCTTTTTCGCAACGGGTTTGCCGCCAGAACACAGGTAAGTGCCGTGTGTGGTTCCCGCGGGCCTGGC
CTCTTTACGGGTTATGGCCCTTGCGTGCCTTGAATTACTTCCACCTGGCTGCAGTACGTGATTCTTGATC
CCGAGCTTCGGGTTGGAAGTGGGTGGGAGAGTTCGAGGCCTTGCGCTTAAGGAGCCCCTTCGCCTCGTGC
TTGAGTTGAGGCCTGGCCTGGGCGCTGGGGCCGCCGCGTGCGAATCTGGTGGCACCTTCGCGCCTGTCTC
GCTGCTTTCGATAAGTCTCTAGCCATTTAAAATTTTTGATGACCTGCTGCGACGCTTTTTTTCTGGCAAG
ATAGTCTTGTAAATGCGGGCCAAGATCTGCACACTGGTATTTCGGTTTTTGGGGCCGCGGGCGGCGACGG
GGCCCGTGCGTCCCAGCGCACATGTTCGGCGAGGCGGGGCCTGCGAGCGCGGCCACCGAGAATCGGACGG
GGGTAGTCTCAAGCTGGCCGGCCTGCTCTGGTGCCTGGCCTCGCGCCGCCGTGTATCGCCCCGCCCTGGG
CGGCAAGGCTGGCCCGGTCGGCACCAGTTGCGTGAGCGGAAAGATGGCCGCTTCCCGGCCCTGCTGCAGG
GAGCTCAAAATGGAGGACGCGGCGCTCGGGAGAGCGGGCGGGTGAGTCACCCACACAAAGGAAAAGGGCC
TTTCCGTCCTCAGCCGTCGCTTCATGTGACTCCACGGAGTACCGGGCGCCGTCCAGGCACCTCGATTAGT
TCTCGAGCTTTTGGAGTACGTCGTCTTTAGGTTGGGGGGAGGGGTTTTATGCGATGGAGTTTCCCCACAC
TGAGTGGGTGGAGACTGAAGTTAGGCCAGCTTGGCACTTGATGTAATTCTCCTTGGAATTTGCCCTTTTT
GAGTTTGGATCTTGGTTCATTCTCAAGCCTCAGACAGTGGTTCAAAGTTTTTTTCTTCCATTTCAGGTGT
CGTGACGTACGGCCACCATGACCGAGTACAAGCCCACGGTGCGCCTCGCCACCCGCGACGACGTCCCCAG
GGCCGTACGCACCCTCGCCGCCGCGTTCGCCGACTACCCCGCCACGCGCCACACCGTCGATCCGGACCGC
CACATCGAGCGGGTCACCGAGCTGCAAGAACTCTTCCTCACGCGCGTCGGGCTCGACATCGGCAAGGTGT
GGGTCGCGGACGACGGCGCCGCCGTGGCGGTCTGGACCACGCCGGAGAGCGTCGAAGCGGGGGCGGTGTT
CGCCGAGATCGGCCCGCGCATGGCCGAGTTGAGCGGTTCCCGGCTGGCCGCGCAGCAACAGATGGAAGGC
CTCCTGGCGCCGCACCGGCCCAAGGAGCCCGCGTGGTTCCTGGCCACCGTCGGAGTCTCGCCCGACCACC
AGGGCAAGGGTCTGGGCAGCGCCGTCGTGCTCCCCGGAGTGGAGGCGGCCGAGCGCGCCGGGGTGCCCGC
CTTCCTGGAGACCTCCGCGCCCCGCAACCTCCCCTTCTACGAGCGGCTCGGCTTCACCGTCACCGCCGAC
GTCGAGGTGCCCGAAGGACCGCGCACCTGGTGCATGACCCGCAAGCCCGGTGCCTGAACGCGTTAAGTCG
ACAATCAACCTCTGGATTACAAAATTTGTGAAAGATTGACTGGTATTCTTAACTATGTTGCTCCTTTTAC
GCTATGTGGATACGCTGCTTTAATGCCTTTGTATCATGCTATTGCTTCCCGTATGGCTTTCATTTTCTCC
TCCTTGTATAAATCCTGGTTGCTGTCTCTTTATGAGGAGTTGTGGCCCGTTGTCAGGCAACGTGGCGTGG
TGTGCACTGTGTTTGCTGACGCAACCCCCACTGGTTGGGGCATTGCCACCACCTGTCAGCTCCTTTCCGG
GACTTTCGCTTTCCCCCTCCCTATTGCCACGGCGGAACTCATCGCCGCCTGCCTTGCCCGCTGCTGGACA
GGGGCTCGGCTGTTGGGCACTGACAATTCCGTGGTGTTGTCGGGGAAATCATCGTCCTTTCCTTGGCTGC
TCGCCTGTGTTGCCACCTGGATTCTGCGCGGGACGTCCTTCTGCTACGTCCCTTCGGCCCTCAATCCAGC
GGACCTTCCTTCCCGCGGCCTGCTGCCGGCTCTGCGGCCTCTTCCGCGTCTTCGCCTTCGCCCTCAGACG
AGTCGGATCTCCCTTTGGGCCGCCTCCCCGCGTCGACTTTAAGACCAATGACTTACAAGGCAGCTGTAGA
TCTTAGCCACTTTTTAAAAGAAAAGGGGGGACTGGAAGGGCTAATTCACTCCCAACGAAGACAAGATCTG
CTTTTTGCTTGTACTGGGTCTCTCTGGTTAGACCAGATCTGAGCCTGGGAGCTCTCTGGCTAACTAGGGA
ACCCACTGCTTAAGCCTCAATAAAGCTTGCCTTGAGTGCTTCAAGTAGTGTGTGCCCGTCTGTTGTGTGA
CTCTGGTAACTAGAGATCCCTCAGACCCTTTTAGTCAGTGTGGAAAATCTCTAGCAGTACGTATAGTAGT
TCATGTCATCTTATTATTCAGTATTTATAACTTGCAAAGAAATGAATATCAGAGAGTGAGAGGAACTTGT
TTATTGCAGCTTATAATGGTTACAAATAAAGCAATAGCATCACAAATTTCACAAATAAAGCATTTTTTTC
ACTGCATTCTAGTTGTGGTTTGTCCAAACTCATCAATGTATCTTATCATGTCTGGCTCTAGCTATCCCGC
CCCTAACTCCGCCCATCCCGCCCCTAACTCCGCCCAGTTCCGCCCATTCTCCGCCCCATGGCTGACTAAT
TTTTTTTATTTATGCAGAGGCCGAGGCCGCCTCGGCCTCTGAGCTATTCCAGAAGTAGTGAGGAGGCTTT
TTTGGAGGCCTAGGGACGTACCCAATTCGCCCTATAGTGAGTCGTATTACGCGCGCTCACTGGCCGTCGT
TTTACAACGTCGTGACTGGGAAAACCCTGGCGTTACCCAACTTAATCGCCTTGCAGCACATCCCCCTTTC
GCCAGCTGGCGTAATAGCGAAGAGGCCCGCACCGATCGCCCTTCCCAACAGTTGCGCAGCCTGAATGGCG
AATGGG
[124 nt withheld, positions 3367-3490]
C
[91 nt withheld, positions 3492-3582]
A
[49 nt withheld, positions 3584-3632]
CCTTTGACGTTGGAGTCCACGTTCTTT
[37 nt withheld, positions 3660-3696]
ACCCTATCTCGGTCTATTCTTTTGATTTATAAGGGATTTTGCCGATTTCGGCCTATTGGTTAAAAAATGA
GCTGATTTAACAAAAATTTAACGCGAATTTTAACAAAATATTAACGCTTACAATTTAGGTGGCACTTTTC
GGGGAAATGTGCGCGGAACCCCTATTTGTTTATTTTTCTAAATACATTCAAATATGTATCCGCTCATGAG
ACAATAACCCTGATAAATGCTTCAATAATATTGAAAAAGGAAGAGTATGAGTATTCAACATTTCCGTGTC
GCCCTTATTCCCTTTTTTGCGGCATTTTGCCTTCCTGTTTTTGCTCACCCAGAAACGCTGGTGAAAGTAA
AAGATGCTGAAGATCAGTTGGGTGCACGAGTGGGTTACATCGAACTGGATCTCAACAGCGGTAAGATCCT
TGAGAGTTTTCGCCCCGAAGAACGTTTTCCAATGATGAGCACTTTTAAAGTTCTGCTATGTGGCGCGGTA
TTATCCCGTATTGACGCCGGGCAAGAGCAACTCGGTCGCCGCATACACTATTCTCAGAATGACTTGGTTG
AGTACTCACCAGTCACAGAAAAGCATCTTACGGATGGCATGACAGTAAGAGAATTATGCAGTGCTGCCAT
AACCATGAGTGATAACACTGCGGCCAACTTACTTCTGACAACGATCGGAGGACCGAAGGAGCTAACCGCT
TTTTTGCACAACATGGGGGATCATGTAACTCGCCTTGATCGTTGGGAACCGGAGCTGAATGAAGCCATAC
CAAACGACGAGCGTGACACCACGATGCCTGTAGCAATGGCAACAACGTTGCGCAAACTATTAACTGGCGA
ACTACTTACTCTAGCTTCCCGGCAACAATTAATAGACTGGATGGAGGCGGATAAAGTTGCAGGACCACTT
CTGCGCTCGGCCCTTCCGGCTGGCTGGTTTATTGCTGATAAATCTGGAGCCGGTGAGCGTGGGTCTCGCG
GTATCATTGCAGCACTGGGGCCAGATGGTAAGCCCTCCCGTATCGTAGTTATCTACACGACGGGGAGTCA
GGCAACTATGGATGAACGAAATAGACAGATCGCTGAGATAGGTGCCTCACTGATTAAGCATTGGTAACTG
TCAGACCAAGTTTACTCATATATACTTTAGATTGATTTAAAACTTCATTTTTAATTTAAAAGGATCTAGG
TGAAGATCCTTTTTGATAATCTCATGACCAAAATCCCTTAACGTGAGTTTTCGTTCCACTGAGCGTCAGA
CCCCGTAGAAAAGATCAAAGGATCTTCTTGAGATCCTTTTTTTCTGCGCGTAATCTGCTGCTTGCAAACA
AAAAAACCACCGCTACCAGCGGTGGTTTGTTTGCCGGATCAAGAGCTACCAACTCTTTTTCCGAAGGTAA
CTGGCTTCAGCAGAGCGCAGATACCAAATACTGTTCTTCTAGTGTAGCCGTAGTTAGGCCACCACTTCAA
GAACTCTGTAGCACCGCCTACATACCTCGCTCTGCTAATCCTGTTACCAGTGGCTGCTGCCAGTGGCGAT
AAGTCGTGTCTTACCGGGTTGGACTCAAGACGATAGTTACCGGATAAGGCGCAGCGGTCGGGCTGAACGG
GGGGTTCGTGCACACAGCCCAGCTTGGAGCGAACGACCTACACCGAACTGAGATACCTACAGCGTGAGCT
ATGAGAAAGCGCCACGCTTCCCGAAGGGAGAAAGGCGGACAGGTATCCGGTAAGCGGCAGGGTCGGAACA
GGAGAGCGCACGAGGGAGCTTCCAGGGGGAAACGCCTGGTATCTTTATAGTCCTGTCGGGTTTCGCCACC
TCTGACTTGAGCGTCGATTTTTGTGATGCTCGTCAGGGGGGCGGAGCCTATGGAAAAACGCCAGCAACGC
GGCCTTTTTACGGTTCCTGGCCTTTTGCTGGCCTTTTGCTCACATGTTCTTTCCTGCGTTATCCCCTGAT
TCTGTGGATAACCGTATTACCGCCTTTGAGTGAGCTGATACCGCTCGCCGCAGCCGAACGACCGAGCGCA
GCGAGTCAGTGAGCGAGGAAGCGGAAGAGCGCCCAATACGCAAACCGCCTCTCCCCGCGCGTTGGCCGAT
TCATTAATGCAGCTGGCACGACAGGTTTCCCGACTGGAAAGCGGGCAGTGAGCGCAACGCAATTAATGTG
AGTTAGCTCACTCATTAGGCACCCCAGGCTTTACACTTTATGCTTCCGGCTCGTATGTTGTGTGGAATTG
TGAGCGGATAACAATTTCACACAGGAAACAGCTATGACCATGATTACGCCAAGCGCGCAATTAACCCTCA
CTAAAGGGAACAAAAGCTGGAGCTGCAAGCTTAATGTAGTCTTATGCAATACTCTTGTAGTCTTGCAACA
TGGTAACGATGAGTTAGCAACATGCCTTACAAGGAGAGAAAAAGCACCGTGCATGCCGATTGGTGGAAGT
AAGGTGGTACGATCGTGCCTTATTAGGAAGGCAACAGACGGGTCTGACATGGATTGGACGAACCACTGAA
TTGCCGCATTGCAGAGATATTGTATTTAAGTGCCTAGCTCGATACATAAACGGGTCTCTCTGGTTAGACC
AGATCTGAGCCTGGGAGCTCTCTGGCTAACTAGGGAACCCACTGCTTAAGCCTCAATAAAGCTTGCCTTG
AGTGCTTCAAGTAGTGTGTGCCCGTCTGTTGTGTGACTCTGGTAACTAGAGATCCCTCAGACCCTTTTAG
TCAGTGTGGAAAATCTCTAGCAGTGGCGCCCGAACAGGGACTTGAAAGCGAAAGGGAAACCAGAGGAGCT
CTCTCGACGCAGGACTCGGCTTGCTGAAGCGCGCACGGCAAGAGGCGAGGGGCGGCGACTGGTGAGTACG
CCAAAAATTTTGACTAGCGGAGGCTAGAAGGAGAGAGATGGGTGCGAGAGCGTCAGTATTAAGCGGGGGA
GAATTAGATCGCGATGGGAAAAAATTCGGTTAAGGCCAGGGGGAAAGAAAAAATATAAATTAAAACATAT
AGTATGGGCAAGCAGGGAGCTAGAACGATTCGCAGTTAATCCTGGCCTGTTAGAAACATCAGAAGGCTGT
AGACAAATACTGGGACAGCTACAACCATCCCTTCAGACAGGATCAGAAGAACTTAGATCATTATATAATA
CAGTAGCAACCCTCTATTGTGTGCATCAAAGGATAGAGATAAAAGACACCAAGGAAGCTTTAGACAAGAT
AGAGGAAGAGCAAAACAAAAGTAAGACCACCGCACAGCAAGCGGCCGCTGATCTTCAGACCTGGAGGAGG
AGATATGAGGGACAATTGGAGAAGTGAATTATATAAATATAAAGTAGTAAAAATTGAACCATTAGGAGTA
GCACCCACCAAGGCAAAGAGAAGAGTGGTGCAGAGAGAAAAAAGAGCAGTGGGAATAGGAGCTTTGTTCC
TTGGGTTCTTGGGAGCAGCAGGAAGCACTATGGGCGCAGCGTCAATGACGCTGACGGTACAGGCCAGACA
ATTATTGTCTGGTATAGTGCAGCAGCAGAACAATTTGCTGAGGGCTATTGAGGCGCAACAGCATCTGTTG
CAACTCACAGTCTGGGGCATCAAGCAGCTCCAGGCAAGAATCCTGGCTGTGGAAAGATACCTAAAGGATC
AACAGCTCCTGGGGATTTGGGGTTGCTCTGGAAAACTCATTTGCACCACTGCTGTGCCTTGGAATGCTAG
TTGGAGTAATAAATCTCTGGAACAGATTTGGAATCACACGACCTGGATGGAGTGGGACAGAGAAATTAAC
AATTACACAAGCTTAATACACTCCTTAATTGAAGAATCGCAAAACCAGCAAGAAAAGAATGAACAAGAAT
TATTGGAATTAGATAAATGGGCAAGTTTGTGGAATTGGTTTAACATAACAAATTGGCTGTGGTATATAAA
ATTATTCATAATGATAGTAGGAGGCTTGGTAGGTTTAAGAATAGTTTTTGCTGTACTTTCTATAGTGAAT
AGAGTTAGGCAGGGATATTCACCATTATCGTTTCAGACCCACCTCCCAACCCCGAGGGGACCCAGAGAGG
GCCTATTTCCCATGATTCCTTCATATTTGCATATACGATACAAGGCTGTTAGAGAGATAATTAGAATTAA
TTTGACTGTAAACACAAAGATATTAGTACAAAATACGTGACGTAGAAAGTAATAATTTCTTGGGTAGTTT
GCAGTTTTAAAATTATGTTTTAAAATGGACTATCATATGCTTACCGTAACTTGAAAGTATTTCGATTTCT
TGGCTTTATATATCTTGTGGAAAGGACGAAACACCGCTCACATTTGAGGTCCCGGTGTTTTAGAGCTAGA
AATAGCAAGTTAAAATAAGGCTAGTCCGTTATCAACTTGAAAAAGTGGCACCGAGTCGGTGCTTTTTTAA
GCTTGGCGTAACTAGATCTTGAGACAAATGGCAGTATTCATCCACAATTTTAAAAGAAAAGGGGGGATTG
GGGGGTACAGTGCAGGGGAAAGAATAGTAGACATAATAGCAACAGACATACAAACTAAAGAATTACAAAA
ACAAATTACAAAAATTCAAAATTTTCGGGTTTATTACAGGGACAGCAGAGATCCACTTTGGCGCCGGCTC
GAGGGGG
Features (pLannotate 1.2.2; 29 found; start..end, strand, type, name):
     14..80      +  CDS            small t antigen (fragment): SV40 (simian virus 40) small t antigen
    106..317     +  promoter       EF-1α core promoter: core promoter for human elongation factor EF-1α
    318..1256    +  intron         EF-1α intron A: intron upstream of the start codon of human EF-1α
   1278..1877    +  CDS            PuroR (fragment): puromycin N-acetyltransferase; pac from Streptomyces; confers resistance to puromycin
   1893..2481    +  misc_feature   WPRE: woodchuck hepatitis virus posttranscriptional regulatory element
   2532..2551    +  misc_feature   cPPT/CTS (fragment): central polypurine tract and central termination sequence of HIV-1
   2553..2786    +  LTR            3' LTR (ΔU3): self-inactivating 3' long terminal repeat (LTR) from HIV-1
   2864..2985    +  polyA_signal   SV40 poly(A) signal: SV40 polyadenylation signal
   3025..3160    +  rep_origin     SV40 ori: SV40 origin of replication
   3181..3199    -  promoter       T7 promoter: promoter for bacteriophage T7 RNA polymerase
   3207..3362    +  CDS            lacZα (fragment): LacZα fragment of β-galactosidase; lacZ fragment
   3367..3795    +  rep_origin     f1 ori (sequence partly withheld): f1 bacteriophage origin of replication; arrow indicates direction of (+) strand synthesis
   3848..3952    +  promoter       AmpR promoter: bla
   3953..4813    +  CDS            AmpR: β-lactamase; bla; confers resistance to ampicillin, carbenicillin, and related antibiotics
   4984..5572    +  rep_origin     ori: high-copy-number ColE1/pMB1/pBR322/pUC origin of replication
   5755..5847    +  CDS            lacI (fragment): lac repressor; lacI; The lac repressor binds to the lac operator to inhibit transcription in E. coli. This inhibition can be relieved by adding lactose or isopropyl-β-D-thiogalactopyranoside (IPTG).
   5860..5881    +  protein_bind   CAP binding site: CAP binding activates transcription in the presence of cAMP. E. coli catabolite activator protein
   5896..5926    +  promoter       lac promoter: promoter for the E. coli lac operon
   5934..5950    +  protein_bind   lac operator: The lac repressor binds to the lac operator to inhibit transcription in E. coli. This inhibition can be relieved by adding lactose or isopropyl-β-D-thiogalactopyranoside (IPTG). lac repressor encoded by lacI
   5995..6013    +  promoter       T3 promoter: promoter for bacteriophage T3 RNA polymerase
   6041..6267    +  promoter       RSV promoter: Rous sarcoma virus enhancer/promoter
   6268..6448    +  LTR            5' LTR (truncated): truncated 5' long terminal repeat (LTR) from HIV-1
   6495..6620    +  misc_feature   HIV-1 Ψ: packaging signal of human immunodeficiency virus type 1
   6604..6967    +  CDS            HIV-1 gag (fragment): gag protein from human immunodeficiency virus 1; gag
   7113..7346    +  misc_feature   RRE: The Rev response element (RRE) of HIV-1 allows for Rev-dependent mRNA export from the nucleus to the cytoplasm.
   7723..7749    +  CDS            Rev (fragment): human immunodeficiency virus 1 (HIV-1) Rev protein; rev; enhances nuclear export of unspliced and incompletely spliced viral mRNAs
   7753..7993    +  promoter       U6 promoter: RNA polymerase III promoter for human U6 snRNA
   8023..8098    +  misc_RNA       gRNA scaffold: guide RNA scaffold for the Streptococcus pyogenes CRISPR/Cas9 system
   8154..8271    +  misc_feature   cPPT/CTS: central polypurine tract and central termination sequence of HIV-1
