[The description below was written by a language model from this plasmid's Addgene catalogue record and pLannotate feature annotations shown in this document.]
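Description:
TSSK3 gRNA (BRDN0001162469) is a third-generation lentiviral guide RNA plasmid built on the lentiGuide-Puro backbone and designed to direct Streptococcus pyogenes Cas9 to the human TSSK3 gene, which encodes a kinase also known as STK22C or SPOGA3. The 8.3 kb plasmid is propagated in E. coli at high copy from a ColE1/pUC-type origin with ampicillin selection through β-lactamase. It also carries an f1 origin and an SV40 origin, along with residual lac, T3 and T7 elements from the cloning backbone.

The lentiviral transfer cassette begins with an RSV promoter fused to a truncated HIV-1 5' LTR, which makes genomic RNA production in packaging cells independent of Tat. This is followed by the Ψ packaging signal with a partial gag sequence and the Rev response element for nuclear export of the unspliced genome. Within the provirus, a human U6 RNA polymerase III promoter drives the TSSK3-specific spacer joined to the Cas9 gRNA scaffold, and a cPPT/CTS element lies just downstream to aid nuclear import. A separate EF-1α core promoter with its intron A drives puromycin N-acetyltransferase, allowing selection of transduced mammalian cells, and a WPRE enhances transcript expression. The cassette ends in a self-inactivating ΔU3 3' LTR, followed by an SV40 polyadenylation signal.

The plasmid does not encode Cas9, so it must be used with a separate Cas9 vector or in cells that already express the nuclease. It is an individual clone belonging to a human kinome gRNA library and is suited to knockout of TSSK3 in human cells.
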