Addgene plasmid #78042: TSSK3 gRNA (BRDN0001162469)
Purpose: 3rd generation lentiviral gRNA plasmid targeting human TSSK3
Depositing lab: John Doench & David Root. Depositing organization: Broad Institute. Publication: Optimized sgRNA design to maximize activity and minimize off-target effects of CRISPR-Cas9. Doench JG, Fusi N, Sullender M, Hegde M, Vaimberg EW, Donovan KF, Smith I, Tothova Z, Wilen C, Orchard R, Virgin HW, Listgarten J, Root DE. Nat Biotechnol. 2016 Jan 18. doi: 10.1038/nbt.3437. PubMed 26780180.
Backbone
  Vector backbone: lentiGuide-Puro
  Backbone manufacturer: Zhang Lab (Addgene plasmid # 52963)
  Vector type: Mammalian Expression, Lentiviral, CRISPR
  Selectable markers: Puromycin
Growth in bacteria
  Bacterial resistance: Ampicillin, 100 μg/mL
  Growth temperature: 37°C
  Growth strain: DH5alpha
  Copy number: High Copy
Gene/Insert
  Gene/Insert name: TSSK3 (alt names: TSSK3; NM_052841.3)
  gRNA/shRNA sequence: CTCACATTTGAGGTCCCGGT
  Species: H. sapiens (human)
  Entrez Gene: TSSK3 (a.k.a. SPOGA3, STK22C, STK22D, TSK3)
  Promoter: hU6
  Cloning method: Unknown
  Sequencing primers: 5′ U6-F; 3′ pS2-R
Terms and licenses: Academic/Nonprofit Terms; Industry Terms: Not Available to Industry
Depositor comments: The gRNA was designed to target the following Genbank reference sequence(s): NM_052841.3. Note that this plasmid does NOT contain Cas9. It should be used in conjunction with lentiCas9-Blast (Addgene #52962) or otherwise with cell lines already expressing Cas9. Browse the full kinome gRNA library at http://www.addgene.org/pooled-library/broadgpp-human-kinome/ or visit http://www.broadinstitute.org/rnai/public/ for detailed protocols and information.
How to cite: TSSK3 gRNA (BRDN0001162469) was a gift from John Doench & David Root (Addgene plasmid # 78042 ; http://n2t.net/addgene:78042 ; RRID:Addgene_78042)
