>Addgene plasmid #78042 | TSSK3 gRNA (BRDN0001162469) | depositor partial sequence | sequence record 145501 | Target Sequence
CTCACATTTGAGGTCCCGGT
