>Addgene plasmid #78042 | TSSK3 gRNA (BRDN0001162469) | addgene partial sequence | sequence record 188883 | hU6-F
GACGTAGAAAGTAATAATTTCTTGGGTAGTTTGCAGTTTTAAAATTATGTTTTAAAATGGACTATCATAT
GCTTACCGTAACTTGAAAGTATTTCGATTTCTTGGCTTTATATATCTTGTGGAAAGGACGAAACACCGCT
CACATTTGAGGTCCCGGTGTTTTAGAGCTAGAAATAGCAAGTTAAAATAAGGCTAGTCCGTTATCAACTT
GAAAAAGTGGCACCGAGTCGGTGCTTTTTTAAGCTTGGCGTAACTAGATCTTGAGACAAATGGCAGTATT
CATCCACAATTTTAAAAGAAAAGGGGGGATTGGGGGGTACAGTGCAGGGGAAAGAATAGTAGACATAATA
GCAACAGACATACAAACTAAAGAATTACAAAAACAAATTACAAAAATTCAAAATTTTCGGGTTTATTACA
GGGACAGCAGAGATCCACTTTGGCGCCGGCTCGAGGGGGCCCGGGTGCAAAGATGGATAAAGTTTTACAC
AGAGAGGAATCTTTGCAGCTAATGGACCTTCTAGGTCTTGAAAGGAGTGGGAATTGGCTCCGGTGCCCGT
CAGTGGGCAG
